Addgene plasmid #147730: pnYC-NvH-HsNot1iso1_1565-2371_U
Purpose: Bacterial Expression of HsNot1iso1_1565-2371
Depositing lab: Elisa Izaurralde. Depositing organization: Max Planck Institute for Developmental Biology. Publication: Structure and assembly of the NOT module of the human CCR4-NOT complex. Boland A, Chen Y, Raisch T, Jonas S, Kuzuoglu-Ozturk D, Wohlbold L, Weichenrieder O, Izaurralde E. Nat Struct Mol Biol. 2013 Nov;20(11):1289-97. doi: 10.1038/nsmb.2681. Epub 2013 Oct 13. PubMed 24121232.
Backbone
  Vector backbone: Unknown
  Vector type: Bacterial Expression
Growth in bacteria
  Bacterial resistance: Chloramphenicol, 25 μg/mL
  Growth temperature: 37°C
  Growth strain: DH5alpha
  Copy number: Low Copy
Gene/Insert
  Gene/Insert name: HsNot1iso1_1565-2371
  Species: H. sapiens (human)
  Entrez Gene: CNOT1 (a.k.a. AD-005, CDC39, HPE12, NOT1, NOT1H, VIBOS)
  Cloning method: Unknown
Terms and licenses: Academic/Nonprofit Terms; Industry Terms: Not Available to Industry
Depositor comments: sequence of isoform 1 given by NCBI: NM_016284.4. Plasmids from this collection were made available to the research community and donated after the lab closed. Please note that the sequence provided by the depositing laboratory may be theoretical/predicted or based on Sanger sequencing results. There may be discrepancies between sequencing results obtained by Addgene and the depositor sequence. If an Addgene verified sequence is not available, please contact before placing your order to request that our lab fully sequence the plasmid.
How to cite: pnYC-NvH-HsNot1iso1_1565-2371_U was a gift from Elisa Izaurralde (Addgene plasmid # 147730 ; http://n2t.net/addgene:147730 ; RRID:Addgene_147730)
