[The description below was written by a language model from this plasmid's Addgene catalogue record and pLannotate feature annotations shown in this document.]
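Description:
pnYC-NvH-HsNot1iso1_1565-2371_U is a bacterial expression plasmid for producing a C-terminal fragment of human CNOT1 (isoform 1, residues 1565–2371), the scaffold subunit of the CCR4-NOT deadenylase complex. The catalogue lists the backbone as unknown, but the annotated features suggest a pACYC-type vector. It carries a p15A origin of replication and a chloramphenicol acetyltransferase gene driven by its own cat promoter. It also contains disrupted remnants of a tetracycline resistance gene with its tet promoter, which flank the expression cassette and appear non-functional. The plasmid is described as low copy and is selected with chloramphenicol. Because p15A is compatible with ColE1-type origins, a vector like this can be maintained alongside a second plasmid for co-expression of binding partners, although the record does not say this was the intent.

The expression cassette consists of a T7 promoter followed by a lac operator, the phage T7 gene 10 ribosome binding site, the CNOT1 coding fragment of about 2.4 kb, and a T7 terminator. Transcription therefore requires a host that supplies T7 RNA polymerase and can be induced with IPTG. A short upstream match to a composite His/TEV-type tag, together with the "NvH" in the plasmid name, hints at an N-terminal histidine tag with a protease cleavage site. The annotation covers only a fragment, however, so the exact tag cannot be confirmed from the record. The short "SET1" hit just before the terminator is probably residual T7 gene 10 vector sequence rather than a fused solubility tag. The construct comes from structural work on the NOT module of the human CCR4-NOT complex, where it would supply recombinant CNOT1 for purification and complex assembly. The depositor sequence may be theoretical rather than experimentally verified.
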