Features (pLannotate 1.2.2; 18 found; start..end, strand, type, name):
    739..834     -  CDS            resD (fragment): REDF_ECOLI - Also known as D. Protein inferred from homology: Swiss-Prot protein existence level 3. Acts as a repressor of transcription and as a site-specific resolvase that cleaves at the RfsF site. From Escherichia coli (strain K12).
    824..881     +  CDS            TcR (fragment): tetracycline efflux protein; tet; confers resistance to tetracycline
    878..971     -  CDS            TcR (fragment): tetracycline efflux protein; tet; confers resistance to tetracycline
   1475..2375    -  CDS            TcR (fragment): tetracycline efflux protein; tet; confers resistance to tetracycline
   2402..2420    +  promoter       T7 promoter: promoter for bacteriophage T7 RNA polymerase
   2421..2445    +  protein_bind   lac operator: The lac repressor binds to the lac operator to inhibit transcription in E. coli. This inhibition can be relieved by adding lactose or isopropyl-β-D-thiogalactopyranoside (IPTG). lac repressor encoded by lacI
   2460..2482    +  RBS            RBS: efficient ribosome binding site from bacteriophage T7 gene 10 (Olins and Rangwala, 1989)
   2501..2517    +  CDS            capTEV™ (fragment): composite tag for in vivo biotinylation, TEV protease cleavage, and 6xHis tagging
   2573..4993    +  CDS            CNOT1 (fragment): CNOT1_HUMAN - Also known as CDC39, KIAA1007, NOT1. Experimental evidence at protein level: Swiss-Prot protein existence level 1. Scaffolding component of the CCR4-NOT complex which is one of the major cellular mRNA deadenylases and is linked to various cellular processes including bulk mRNA degradation, miRNA-mediated repression, translational repression during translational initiation and general transcription regulation. Additional complex functions may be a consequence of its influence on mRNA expression. Its scaffolding function implies its interaction with the catalytic complex module and
   5034..5083    +  CDS            SET1 (fragment): solubility-enhancement tag derived from T7 phage gene 10B
   5091..5138    +  terminator     T7 terminator: transcription terminator for bacteriophage T7 RNA polymerase
   5161..5265    -  CDS            TcR (fragment): tetracycline efflux protein; tet; confers resistance to tetracycline
   5313..5341    -  promoter       tet promoter: E. coli promoter for tetracycline efflux protein gene
   5453..5998    +  rep_origin     p15A ori: Plasmids containing the medium-copy-number p15A origin of replication can be propagated in E. coli cells that contain a second plasmid with the ColE1 origin.
   6086..6141    +  rep_origin     RSF ori (fragment): Plasmids containing the RSF 1030 origin of replication can be propagated in E. coli cells that contain additional plasmids with compatible origins.
   6260..6403    -  mobile_element IS1 (fragment): prokaryotic transposable element IS1
   6524..6626    +  promoter       cat promoter: promoter of the E. coli cat gene encoding chloramphenicol acetyltransferase
   6627..441     +  CDS            CmR (across the origin): chloramphenicol acetyltransferase; cat; confers resistance to chloramphenicol
>Addgene plasmid #147730 | pnYC-NvH-HsNot1iso1_1565-2371_U | depositor full sequence | sequence record 290177 | Full Sequence
GGTATGGCAATGAAAGACGGTGAGCTGGTGATATGGGATAGTGTTCACCCTTGTTACACCGTTTTCCATG
AGCAAACTGAAACGTTTTCATCGCTCTGGAGTGAATACCACGACGATTTCCGGCAGTTTCTACACATATA
TTCGCAAGATGTGGCGTGTTACGGTGAAAACCTGGCCTATTTCCCTAAAGGGTTTATTGAGAATATGTTT
TTCGTCTCAGCCAATCCCTGGGTGAGTTTCACCAGTTTTGATTTAAACGTGGCCAATATGGACAACTTCT
TCGCCCCCGTTTTCACCATGGGCAAATATTATACGCAAGGCGACAAGGTGCTGATGCCGCTGGCGATTCA
GGTTCATCATGCCGTCTGTGATGGCTTCCATGTCGGCAGAATGCTTAATGAATTACAACAGTACTGCGAT
GAGTGGCAGGGCGGGGCGTAATTTTTTTAAGGCAGTTATTGGTGCCCTTAAACGCCTGGTGCTACGCCTG
AATAAGTGATAATAAGCGGATGAATGGCAGAAATTCGAAAGCAAATTCGACCCGGTCGTCGGTTCAGGGC
AGGGTCGTTAAATAGCCGCTTATGTCTATTGCTGGTTTACCGGTTTATTGACTACCGGAAGCAGTGTGAC
CGTGTGCTTCTCAAATGCCTGAGGCCAGTTTGCTCAGGCTCTCCCCGTGGAGGTAATAATTGACGATATG
ATCATTTATTCTGCCTCCCAGAGCCTGATAAAAACGGTTAGCGCTTCGTTAATACAGATGTAGGTGTTCC
ACAGGGTAGCCAGCAGCATCCTGCGATGCAGATCCGGAACATAATGGTGCAGGGCGCTTGTTTCGGCGTG
GGTATGGTGGCAGGCCCCGTGGCCGGGGGACTGTTGGGCGCTGCCGGCACCTGTCCTACGAGTTGCATGA
TAAAGAAGACAGTCATAAGTGCGGCGACGATAGTCATGCCCCGCGCCCACCGGAAGGAGCTACCGGACAG
CGGTGCGGACTGTTGTAACTCAGAATAAGAAATGAGGCCGCTCATGGCGTTGACTCTCAGTCATAGTATC
GTGGTATCACCGGTTGGTTCCACTCTCTGTTGCGGGCAACTTCAGCAGCACGTAGGGGACTTCCGCGTTT
CCAGACTTTACGAAACACGGAAACCGAAGACCATTCATGTTGTTGCTCAGGTCGCAGACGTTTTGCAGCA
GCAGTCGCTTCACGTTCGCTCGCGTATCGGTGATTCATTCTGCTAACCAGTAAGGCAACCCCGCCAGCCT
AGCCGGGTCCTCAACGACAGGAGCACGATCATGCGCACCCGTGGCCAGGACCCAACGCTGCCCGAGATGC
GCCGCGTGCGGCTGCTGGAGATGGCGGACGCGATGGATATGTTCTGCCAAGGGTTGGTTTGCGCATTCAC
AGTTCTCCGCAAGAATTGATTGGCTCCAATTCTTGGAGTGGTGAATCCGTTAGCGAGGTGCCGCCGGCTT
CCATTCAGGTCGAGGTGGCCCGGCTCCATGCACCGCGACGCAACGCGGGGAGGCAGACAAGGTATAGGGC
GGCGCCTACAATCCATGCCAACCCGTTCCATGTGCTCGCCGAGGCGGCATAAATCGCCGTGACGATCAGC
GGTCCAGTGATCGAAGTTAGGCTGGTAAGAGCCGCGAGCGATCCTTGAAGCTGTCCCTGATGGTCGTCAT
CTACCTGCCTGGACAGCATGGCCTGCAACGCGGGCATCCCGATGCCGCCGGAAGCGAGAAGAATCATAAT
GGGGAAGGCCATCCAGCCTCGCGTCGCGAACGCCAGCAAGACGTAGCCCAGCGCGTCGGCCGCCATGCCG
GCGATAATGGCCTGCTTCTCGCCGAAACGTTTGGTGGCGGGACCAGTGACGAAGGCTTGAGCGAGGGCGT
GCAAGATTCCGAATACCGCAAGCGACAGGCCGATCATCGTCGCGCTCCAGCGAAAGCGGTCCTCGCCGAA
AATGACCCAGAGCGCTGCCGGCACCTGTCCTACGAGTTGCATGATAAAGAAGACAGTCATAAGTGCGGCG
ACGATAGTCATGCCCCGCGCCCACCGGAAGGAGCTGACTGGGTTGAAGGCTCTCAAGGGCATCGGTCGAC
GCTCTCCCTTATGCGACTCCTGCATTAGGAAGCAGCCCAGTAGTAGGTTGAGGCCGTTGAGCACCGCCGC
CGCAAGGAATGGTGCATGCAAGGAGATGGCGCCCAACAGTCCCCCGGCCACGGGGCCTGCCACCATACCC
ACGCCGAAACAAGCGCTCATGAGCCCGAAGTGGCGAGCCCGATCTTCCCCATCGGTGATGTCGGCGATAT
AGGCGCCAGCAACCGCACCTGTGGCGCCGGTGATGCCGGCCACGATGCGTCCGGCGTAGAGGATCAGACT
AAGATCTCGATCCCGCGAAATTAATACGACTCACTATAGGGGAATTGTGAGCGGATAACAATTCCCCACT
AGTAATAATTTTGTTTAACTTTAAGAAGGAGATATACCATGGGCAGCAGCCATCATCATCATCATCACAG
CAGCGGTACCGGCAGCGGCGAAAACCTTTACTTCCAGGGCCATATGCTCGAGGACCCAAAGCAGTTGGCT
GTTTACGAAGAGTTTGCACGCAATGTTCCTGGCTTCTTACCTACAAATGACTTAAGTCAGCCCACGGGAT
TTTTAGCCCAGCCCATGAAGCAAGCTTGGGCAACAGATGATGTAGCTCAGATTTATGATAAGTGTATTAC
AGAACTGGAGCAACATCTACATGCCATCCCACCAACTTTGGCCATGAACCCTCAAGCTCAGGCTCTTCGA
AGTCTCTTGGAGGTTGTAGTTTTATCTCGAAACTCTCGGGATGCCATAGCTGCTCTTGGATTGCTCCAAA
AGGCTGTAGAGGGCTTACTAGATGCCACAAGTGGTGCTGATGCTGACCTTCTGCTGCGCTACAGGGAATG
CCACCTCTTGGTCCTAAAAGCTCTGCAGGATGGCCGGGCATATGGGTCTCCATGGTGCAACAAACAGATC
ACAAGGTGCCTAATTGAATGTCGAGATGAATATAAATATAATGTGGAGGCTGTGGAGCTGCTAATTCGCA
ATCATTTGGTTAATATGCAGCAGTATGATCTTCACCTAGCGCAGTCAATGGAGAATGGCTTAAACTACAT
GGCTGTGGCATTTGCTATGCAGTTAGTAAAAATCCTGCTGGTGGATGAAAGGAGTGTTGCTCATGTTACT
GAGGCAGATCTGTTCCACACCATTGAAACCCTCATGAGGATTAATGCTCATTCCAGAGGCAATGCTCCAG
AAGGATTGCCCCAGCTGATGGAAGTAGTGCGATCCAACTATGAAGCAATGATTGATCGTGCTCATGGAGG
CCCAAACTTTATGATGCATTCTGGGATCTCTCAAGCCTCAGAGTATGATGACCCTCCAGGCCTGAGGGAG
AAGGCAGAGTATCTTCTGAGGGAATGGGTGAATCTCTACCATTCAGCAGCAGCTGGCCGCGACAGTACCA
AAGCTTTCTCTGCATTTGTTGGACAGATGCACCAGCAAGGAATACTGAAGACCGATGATCTCATAACAAG
GTTCTTTCGTCTGTGTACTGAAATGTGTGTTGAAATCAGTTACCGTGCTCAGGCTGAGCAGCAGCACAAT
CCTGCTGCCAATCCCACCATGATCCGAGCCAAGTGCTATCACAACCTGGATGCCTTTGTTCGACTCATTG
CACTGCTCGTGAAACACTCAGGGGAGGCCACCAACACTGTCACAAAGATTAATCTGCTGAACAAGGTCCT
TGGTATAGTAGTGGGAGTTCTCCTTCAGGATCATGATGTTCGTCAGAGTGAATTTCAGCAACTTCCCTAC
CATCGAATTTTTATCATGCTTCTCTTGGAACTCAATGCACCTGAGCATGTGTTGGAAACCATTAATTTCC
AGACACTTACAGCTTTCTGCAATACATTCCACATCTTGAGGCCTACCAAAGCTCCTGGCTTTGTATATGC
CTGGCTTGAACTGATTTCCCATCGGATATTTATTGCAAGAATGCTGGCACATACGCCACAGCAGAAGGGG
TGGCCTATGTATGCACAGCTACTGATTGATTTATTCAAATATTTAGCGCCTTTCCTTAGAAATGTGGAAC
TCACCAAACCTATGCAAATCCTCTACAAGGGCACTTTAAGAGTGCTGCTGGTTCTTTTGCATGATTTCCC
AGAGTTCCTTTGTGATTACCATTATGGGTTCTGTGATGTGATCCCACCTAATTGTATCCAGTTAAGAAAT
TTGATCCTGAGTGCCTTTCCAAGAAACATGAGGCTCCCCGACCCATTCACTCCTAATCTAAAGGTGGACA
TGTTGAGTGAAATTAACATTGCTCCCCGGATTCTCACCAATTTCACTGGAGTAATGCCACCTCAGTTCAA
AAAGGATTTGGATTCCTATCTTAAAACTCGATCACCAGTCACTTTCCTGTCTGATCTGCGCAGCAACCTA
CAGGTATCCAATGAACCTGGGAATCGCTACAACCTCCAGCTCATCAATGCACTGGTGCTCTATGTCGGGA
CTCAGGCCATTGCGCACATCCACAACAAGGGCAGCACACCTTCAATGAGCACCATCACTCACTCAGCACA
CATGGATATCTTCCAGAATTTGGCTGTGGACTTGGACACTGAGGGTCGCTATCTCTTTTTGAATGCAATT
GCAAATCAGCTCCGGTACCCAAATAGCCACACTCACTACTTCAGTTGCACCATGCTGTACCTTTTTGCAG
AGGCCAATACGGAAGCCATCCAAGAACAGATCACAAGAGTTCTCTTGGAACGGTTGATTGTAAATAGGCC
ACATCCTTGGGGTCTTCTTATTACCTTCATTGAGCTGATTAAAAACCCAGCGTTTAAGTTCTGGAACCAT
GAATTTGTACACTGTGCCCCAGAAATCGAAAAGTTATTCCAGTCGGTCGCACAGTGCTGCATGGGACAGA
AGCAGGCCCAGCAAGTAATGGAATAAGGATCCTAATAGTCTAGAGCTAGCCCTAGGAGATCCGGCTGCTA
ACAAAGCCCGAAAGGAAGCTGAGTTGGCTGCTGCCACCGCTGAGCAATAACTAGCATAACCCCTTGGGGC
CTCTAAACGGGTCTTGAGGGGTTTTTTGCTGAAAGGAGGAACTATATCCGGATATCCCGCAAGAGGCCCG
GCAGTACCGGCATAACCAAGCCTATGCCTACAGCATCCAGGGTGACGGTGCCGAGGATGACGATGAGCGC
ATTGTTAGATTTCATACACGGTGCCTGACTGCGTTAGCAATTTAACTGTGATAAACTACCGCATTAAAGC
TTATCGATGATAAGCTGTCAAACATGAGAATTACAACTTATATCGTATGGGGCTGACTTCAGGTGCTACA
TTTGAAGAGATAAATTGCACTGAAATCAAGAAATATTTTATCTGATTAATAAGATGATCTTCTTGAGATC
GTTTTGGTCTGCGCGTAATCTCTTGCTCTGAAAACGAAAAAACCGCCTTGCAGGGCGGTTTTTCGAAGGT
TCTCTGAGCTACCAACTCTTTGAACCGAGGTAACTGGCTTGGAGGAGCGCAGTCACCAAAACTTGTCCTT
TCAGTTTAGCCTTAACCGGCGCATGACTTCAAGACTAACTCCTCTAAATCAATTACCAGTGGCTGCTGCC
AGTGGTGCTTTTGCATGTCTTTCCGGGTTGGACTCAAGACGATAGTTACCGGATAAGGCGCAGCGGTCGG
ACTGAACGGGGGGTTCGTGCATACAGTCCAGCTTGGAGCGAACTGCCTACCCGGAACTGAGTGTCAGGCG
TGGAATGAGACAAACGCGGCCATAACAGCGGAATGACACCGGTAAACCGAAAGGCAGGAACAGGAGAGCG
CACGAGGGAGCCGCCAGGGGGAAACGCCTGGTATCTTTATAGTCCTGTCGGGTTTCGCCACCACTGATTT
GAGCGTCAGATTTCGTGATGCTTGTCAGGGGGGCGGAGCCTATGGAAAAACGGCTTTGCCGCGGCCCTCT
CACTTCCCTGTTAAGTATCTTCCTGGCATCTTCCAGGAAATCTCCGCCCCGTTCGTAAGCCATTTCCGCT
CGCCGCAGTCGAACGACCGAGCGTAGCGAGTCAGTGAGCGAGGAAGCGGAATATATCCTGTATCACATAT
TCTGCTGACGCACCGGTGCAGCCTTTTTTCTCCTGCCACATGAAGCACTTCACTGACACCCTCATCAGTG
CCAACATAGTAAGCCAGTATACACTCCCCTAGCGCTGATGTCCGGCGGTGCTTTTGCCGTTACGCACCAC
CCCGTCAGTAGCTGAACAGGAGGGACAGCTGATAGAAACAGAAGCCACTGGAGCACCTCAAAAACACCAT
CATACACTAAATCAGTAAGTTGGCAGCATCACCCGACGCACTTTGCGCCGAATAAATACCTGTGACGGAA
GATCACTTCGCAGAATAAATAAATCCTGGTGTCCCTGTTGATACCGGGAAGCCCTGGGCCAACTTTTGGC
GAAAATGAGACGTTGATCGGCACGTAAGAGGTTCCAACTTTCACCATAATGAAATAAGATCACTACCGGG
CGTATTTTTTGAGTTATCGAGATTTTCAGGAGCTAAGGAAGCTAAAATGGAGAAAAAAATCACTGGATAT
ACCACCGTTGATATATCCCAATGGCATCGTAAAGAACATTTTGAGGCATTTCAGTCAGTTGCTCAATGTA
CCTATAACCAGACCGTTCAGCTGGATATTACGGCCTTTTTAAAGACCGTAAAGAAAAATAAGCACAAGTT
TTATCCGGCCTTTATTCACATTCTTGCCCGCCTGATGAATGCTCATCCGGAATTC
